>Addgene plasmid #27525 | pBS ZfHoxb6a | addgene partial sequence | sequence record 33924 | 27525 with T7
GGCCGCCTGGCCGCGGGATTCGCTGGAATTGGAGAAGGAGTTCCACTTTAACAGGTATCTGACCCGAAGA
CGCCGCATTGAGATTGCGCACGCACTGTGCCTGACGGAACGTCAGATAAAGATATGGTTCCAAAACCGGC
GAATGAAATGGAAAAAGGAGAACAAACTGATCAACTGTTCACAAACCAGTGGAGAAGAGGAGGAGGAGAA
GAGGACAGAATGAAATTTTAAATCATAAAATACTCCAAAAGAAAACTATGGCATAGAGGGCACCAGACTC
TCTTATAACACAAATGAAGACTTTCCATCATGTTAGCAACTGTAGCATTCCTGGTAACTCATTGTAATTT
CTTTTGTGATTCTTTTTTTTACATGTCGTTTAACATGTGGTTTTGTGCGCTCTTACTCTGACTTTAGATT
TGCTCTTATGACTGAAATGTCCATGTGGAACGAAGCTATTTGAAATTTGTGTCATATTCGTGTTTATATT
TAAGCTGTGTAAGAATAAAAAATTCAATTGTACGGAAAAAAAAAAAAAAAAAGCTTGAGCTCGAGTCCTC
AATCACTAGTGCGGCCGCCTGCAGGTCGACCATATGGGAGAGCTCCCAACGCGTTGGATGCATAGCTTGA
GTATTCTATAGTGTCACCTAAATAGCTTGGCGTAATCATGGTCATAGCTGTTTCCTGTGTGAAATTGTTA
TCCGCTCACAATTCCACACAACATACGAGCCGGAAGCATAAAGTGTAAAGCCTGGGGTGCCTAATGAGTG
AGCTAACTCACATTAATTGCGTTGCGCTCACTGCCCGCTTTCCAGTCGGGAAACCTGTCGTGCACTGCAT
AATGATCGCAC
