[The description below was written by a language model from this plasmid's Addgene catalogue record.]
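Description:
pBS ZfHoxb6a is a bacterial cloning plasmid built on the pBluescript backbone (about 3 kb without insert) that carries a fragment of the zebrafish (Danio rerio) hoxb6a gene. The record labels the insert as a "3' end clone", indicating that it represents the 3' portion of the gene or transcript rather than a full-length coding sequence. The insert size, its exact boundaries and the restriction sites used for cloning are not stated. The plasmid is maintained at high copy number in standard E. coli cloning strains and is selected with ampicillin.

No eukaryotic promoter, tag or reporter is recorded, so this is a storage and template construct rather than an expression vector. The listed sequencing primers are T3 at the 5' end and T7 at the 3' end. This matches the usual pBluescript layout, in which the multiple cloning site is flanked by opposing T3 and T7 phage RNA polymerase promoters, and it suggests that the 5' end of the insert lies toward the T3 side. That arrangement allows in vitro transcription of either strand from linearised template.

Clones of this type are commonly used to make sense and antisense riboprobes for detecting Hox gene expression in embryos. A 3' end fragment can be useful for this because it lies away from the conserved homeobox and so helps to distinguish between closely related Hox paralogues. The record does not give an intended application, so this use is inferred from the design and is not documented. No feature table was supplied, so the vector elements described here follow from general knowledge of pBluescript and not from annotation of this plasmid.
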