Addgene plasmid #27525: pBS ZfHoxb6a
Depositing lab: Victoria Prince. Depositing organization: University of Chicago.
Backbone
  Vector backbone: pBluescript
  Backbone size w/o insert (bp): 3000
  Vector type: Cloning vector
Growth in bacteria
  Bacterial resistance: Ampicillin, 100 μg/mL
  Growth temperature: 37°C
  Growth strain: DH5alpha
  Copy number: High Copy
Gene/Insert
  Gene/Insert name: Hoxb6a (alt name: 3' end clone)
  Species: D. rerio (zebrafish)
  Entrez Gene: hoxb6a (a.k.a. ZF-22, ZF22, hox-2.2, hox-B6, hoxb6, z-39)
  Cloning method: Restriction Enzyme
  Sequencing primers: 5′ T3; 3′ T7
Terms and licenses: Academic/Nonprofit Terms; Industry Terms: Not Available to Industry
How to cite: pBS ZfHoxb6a was a gift from Victoria Prince (Addgene plasmid # 27525 ; http://n2t.net/addgene:27525 ; RRID:Addgene_27525)
